>Addgene plasmid #123414 | TRBV5-1 | addgene full sequence | sequence record 244208 | Addgene NGS Result
ATGCGGTGTGAAATACCGCACAGATGCGTAAGGAGAAAATACCGCATCAGGCGCCATTCGCCATTCAGGC
TGCGCAACTGTTGGGAAGGGCGATCGGTGCGGGCCTCTTCGCTATTACGCCAGCTGGCGAAAGGGGGATG
TGCTGCAAGGCGATTAAGTTGGGTAACGCCAGGGTTTTCCCAGTCACGACGTTGTAAAACGACGGCCAGA
GAATTCGAGCTCGGTACCTCGCGAATACATCTAGATGGGGATCCACCGGTCGCCACCATGGGCTCCAGGC
TGCTCTGTTGGGTGCTGCTTTGTCTCCTGGGAGCAGGCCCAGTAAAGGCTGGAGTCACTCAAACTCCAAG
ATATCTGATCAAAACGAGAGGACAGCAAGTGACACTGAGCTGCTCCCCTATCTCTGGGCATAGGAGTGTA
TCCTGGTACCAACAGACCCCAGGACAGGGCCTTCAGTTCCTCTTTGAATACTTCAGTGAGACACAGAGAA
ACAAAGGAAACTTCCCTGGTCGATTCTCAGGGCGCCAGTTCTCTAACTCTCGCTCTGAGATGAATGTGAG
CACCTTGGAGCTGGGGGACTCGGCCCTTTATGAGACCTAAGGTGGTGGTGGTTCTGGTTCTGGTTCTGGT
GGTGGTTCTGGTGGTGGTCTCTTGACCCTGCCGTGTACCAGCTGAGAGACTCTAAATCCAGTGACAAGTC
TGTCTGCCTATTCACCGATTTTGATTCTCAAACAAATGTGTCACAAAGTAAGGATTCTGATGTGTATATC
ACAGACAAAACTGTGCTAGACATGAGGTCTATGGACTTCAAGAGCAACAGTGCTGTGGCCTGGAGCAACA
AATCTGACTTTGCATGTGCAAACGCCTTCAACAACAGCATTATTCCAGAAGACACCTTCTTCCCCAGCCC
AGAAAGTTCCTGTGATGTCAAGCTGGTCGAGAAAAGCTTTGAAACAGATACGAACCTAAACTTTCAAAAC
CTGTCAGTGATTGGGTTCCGAATCCTCCTCCTGAAAGTGGCCGGGTTTAATCTGCTCATGACGCTGCGGC
TGTGGTCCAGCTAAAGCGGCCGCGTCGACAATCAAATCGGATCCCGGGCCCGTCGACTGCAGAGGCCTGC
ATGCAAGCTTGGTGTAATCATGGTCATAGCTGTTTCCTGTGTGAAATTGTTATCCGCTCACAATTCCACA
CAACATACGAGCCGGAAGCATAAAGTGTAAAGCCTGGGGTGCCTAATGAGTGAGCTAACTCACATTAATT
GCGTTGCGCTCACTGCCCGCTTTCCAGTCGGGAAACCTGTCGTGCCAGCTGCATTAATGAATCGGCCAAC
GCGCGGGGAGAGGCGGTTTGCGTATTGGGCGCTCTTCCGCTTCCTCGCTCACTGACTCGCTGCGCTCGGT
CGTTCGGCTGCGGCGAGCGGTATCAGCTCACTCAAAGGCGGTAATACGGTTATCCACAGAATCAGGGGAT
AACGCAGGAAAGAACATGTGAGCAAAAGGCCAGCAAAAGGCCAGGAACCGTAAAAAGGCCGCGTTGCTGG
CGTTTTTCCATAGGCTCCGCCCCCCTGACGAGCATCACAAAAATCGACGCTCAAGTCAGAGGTGGCGAAA
CCCGACAGGACTATAAAGATACCAGGCGTTTCCCCCTGGAAGCTCCCTCGTGCGCTCTCCTGTTCCGACC
CTGCCGCTTACCGGATACCTGTCCGCCTTTCTCCCTTCGGGAAGCGTGGCGCTTTCTCATAGCTCACGCT
GTAGGTATCTCAGTTCGGTGTAGGTCGTTCGCTCCAAGCTGGGCTGTGTGCACGAACCCCCCGTTCAGCC
CGACCGCTGCGCCTTATCCGGTAACTATCGTCTTGAGTCCAACCCGGTAAGACACGACTTATCGCCACTG
GCAGCAGCCACTGGTAACAGGATTAGCAGAGCGAGGTATGTAGGCGGTGCTACAGAGTTCTTGAAGTGGT
GGCCTAACTACGGCTACACTAGAAGAACAGTATTTGGTATCTGCGCTCTGCTGAAGCCAGTTACCTTCGG
AAAAAGAGTTGGTAGCTCTTGATCCGGCAAACAAACCACCGCTGGTAGCGGTGGTTTTTTTGTTTGCAAG
CAGCAGATTACGCGCAGAAAAAAAGGATCTCAAGAAGATCCTTTGATCTTTTCTACGGGGTCTGACGCTC
AGTGGAACGAAAACTCACGTTAAGGGATTTTGGTCATGAGATTATCAAAAAGGATCTTCACCTAGATCCT
TTTAAATTAAAAATGAAGTTTTAAATCAAGCCCAATCTGAATAATGTTACAACCAATTAACCAATTCTGA
TTAGAAAAACTCATCGAGCATCAAATGAAACTGCAATTTATTCATATCAGGATTATCAATACCATATTTT
TGAAAAAGCCGTTTCTGTAATGAAGGAGAAAACTCACCGAGGCAGTTCCATAGGATGGCAAGATCCTGGT
ATCGGTCTGCGATTCCGACTCGTCCAACATCAATACAACCTATTAATTTCCCCTCGTCAAAAATAAGGTT
ATCAAGTGAGAAATCACCATGAGTGACGACTGAATCCGGTGAGAATGGCAAAAGTTTATGCATTTCTTTC
CAGACTTGTTCAACAGGCCAGCCATTACGCTCGTCATCAAAATCACTCGCATCAACCAAACCGTTATTCA
TTCGTGATTGCGCCTGAGCGAGACGAAATACGCGATCGCTGTTAAAAGGACAATTACAAACAGGAATCGA
ATGCAACCGGCGCAGGAACACTGCCAGCGCATCAACAATATTTTCACCTGAATCAGGATATTCTTCTAAT
ACCTGGAATGCTGTTTTTCCGGGGATCGCAGTGGTGAGTAACCATGCATCATCAGGAGTACGGATAAAAT
GCTTGATGGTCGGAAGAGGCATAAATTCCGTCAGCCAGTTTAGTCTGACCATCTCATCTGTAACATCATT
GGCAACGCTACCTTTGCCATGTTTCAGAAACAACTCTGGCGCATCGGGCTTCCCATACAAGCGATAGATT
GTCGCACCTGATTGCCCGACATTATCGCGAGCCCATTTATACCCATATAAATCAGCATCCATGTTGGAAT
TTAATCGCGGCCTCGACGTTTCCCGTTGAATATGGCTCATAACACCCCTTGTATTACTGTTTATGTAAGC
AGACAGTTTTATTGTTCATGATGATATATTTTTATCTTGTGCAATGTAACATCAGAGATTTTGAGACACG
GGCCAGAGCTGCATCGCGCGTTTCGGTGATGACGGTGAAAACCTCTGACACATGCAGCTCCCGGAGACGG
TCACAGCTTGTCTGTAAGCGGATGCCGGGAGCAGACAAGCCCGTCAGGGCGCGTCAGCGGGTGTTGGCGG
GTGTCGGGGCTGGCTTAACTATGCGGCATCAGAGCAGATTGTACTGAGAGTGCACCAT
Features (pLannotate 1.2.2; 11 found; start..end, strand, type, name):
     57..214     -  CDS            lacZα (fragment): LacZα fragment of β-galactosidase; lacZ fragment
    268..591     +  CDS            TRBV5-1 (fragment): TVB51_HUMAN - Also known as TCRBV5S1A1T From Homo sapiens (Human).
    654..1061    +  CDS            TRAC: TRAC_HUMAN - Also known as TCRA. Experimental evidence at protein level: Swiss-Prot protein existence level 1. Constant region of T cell receptor (TR) alpha chain (PubMed:24600447). Alpha-beta T cell receptors are antigen specific receptors which are essential to the immune response and are present on the cell surface of T lymphocytes. Recognize peptide-major histocompatibility (MH) (pMH) complexes that are displayed by antigen presenting cells (APC), a prerequisite for efficient T cell adaptive immunity against pathogens (PubMed:25493333). Binding of alpha-beta TR to pMH complex initiates TR-
   1167..1183    -  protein_bind   lac operator: The lac repressor binds to the lac operator to inhibit transcription in E. coli. This inhibition can be relieved by adding lactose or isopropyl-β-D-thiogalactopyranoside (IPTG). lac repressor encoded by lacI
   1191..1221    -  promoter       lac promoter: promoter for the E. coli lac operon
   1236..1257    -  protein_bind   CAP binding site: CAP binding activates transcription in the presence of cAMP. E. coli catabolite activator protein
   1270..1362    -  CDS            lacI (fragment): lac repressor; lacI; The lac repressor binds to the lac operator to inhibit transcription in E. coli. This inhibition can be relieved by adding lactose or isopropyl-β-D-thiogalactopyranoside (IPTG).
   1545..2133    -  rep_origin     ori: high-copy-number ColE1/pMB1/pBR322/pUC origin of replication
   2311..3120    -  CDS            KanR: aminoglycoside phosphotransferase; aph(3')-Ia; confers resistance to kanamycin in bacteria or G418 (Geneticin®) in eukaryotes
   3227..3268    +  CDS            rop (fragment): Rop protein, which maintains plasmids at low copy number; rop
   3370..51      +  misc_feature   bom (fragment) (across the origin): basis of mobility region from pBR322
