[The description below was written by a language model from this plasmid's Addgene catalogue record and pLannotate feature annotations shown in this document.]
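Description:
TRBV5-1 is a small (about 3.4 kb) bacterial cloning plasmid built on the pUC57-kanamycin backbone, carrying a human T-cell receptor beta variable gene segment as a modular part for assembling full TCR constructs. It is maintained in E. coli through a high-copy ColE1/pUC-type origin and selected with kanamycin via the aph(3')-Ia aminoglycoside phosphotransferase gene. The rest of the backbone consists of typical pUC remnants: a lacZα fragment, the lac promoter with its operator and CAP binding site, and short fragments of lacI, rop and the pBR322 bom region. None of these are relevant to the payload.

The insert sits within the disrupted lacZα region. The feature table annotates a wild-type human TRBV5-1 coding fragment followed, on the same strand and after a short gap, by a coding region matching the TCR alpha constant region (TRAC). The catalogue entry names only TRBV5-1 as the insert and does not explain the TRAC segment, the sequence between the two parts, or any linker elements, so the reason for this pairing cannot be stated from the record. No eukaryotic promoter, polyadenylation signal or tag is annotated. Although it is catalogued as a bacterial expression vector, the insert lies in the opposite orientation to the lac promoter, so the plasmid appears to act as a storage and donor vector rather than an expression construct.

The depositor gives the purpose as construction of TCRs and the cloning method as Golden Gate, which points to use as one member of a library of V-segment parts. These would be combined by type IIS restriction–ligation assembly with other components to rebuild complete receptors for testing antigen specificity and functional avidity. The specific restriction sites used are not recorded.
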