Addgene plasmid #123414: TRBV5-1
Purpose: construction of TCR
Depositing lab: Catherine Wu. Depositing organization: Dana-Farber Cancer Institute. Publication: A cloning and expression system to probe T-cell receptor specificity and assess functional avidity to neoantigens. Hu Z, Anandappa AJ, Sun J, Kim J, Leet DE, Bozym DJ, Chen C, Williams L, Shukla SA, Zhang W, Tabbaa D, Steelman S, Olive O, Livak KJ, Kishi H, Muraguchi A, Guleria I, Stevens J, Lane WJ, Burkhardt UE, Fritsch EF, Neuberg D, Ott PA, Keskin DB, Hacohen N, Wu CJ. Blood. 2018 Nov 1;132(18):1911-1921. doi: 10.1182/blood-2018-04-843763. Epub 2018 Aug 27. PubMed 30150207.
Backbone
  Vector backbone: pUC57-kanamycin
  Vector type: Bacterial Expression
Growth in bacteria
  Bacterial resistance: Kanamycin, 50 μg/mL
  Growth temperature: 37°C
  Growth strain: DH5alpha
  Copy number: High Copy
Gene/Insert
  Gene/Insert name: TRBV5-1
  Species: H. sapiens (human)
  Mutation: WT
  Entrez Gene: TRBV5-1 (a.k.a. TCRBV5S1, TCRBV5S1A1T, TRBV51)
  Cloning method: Unknown
Terms and licenses: Academic/Nonprofit Terms; Industry Terms: Not Available to Industry
Depositor comments: Cloning Method: Golden Gate.
How to cite: TRBV5-1 was a gift from Catherine Wu (Addgene plasmid # 123414 ; http://n2t.net/addgene:123414 ; RRID:Addgene_123414)
